Addgene plasmid #136296: ABE8.13-m
Purpose: expresses ABE8.13-m in mammalian cells
Depositing lab: Nicole Gaudelli. Depositing organization: Beam Therapeutics. Publication: Directed evolution of adenine base editors with increased activity and therapeutic application. Gaudelli NM, Lam DK, Rees HA, Sola-Esteves NM, Barrera LA, Born DA, Edwards A, Gehrke JM, Lee SJ, Liquori AJ, Murray R, Packer MS, Rinaldi C, Slaymaker IM, Yen J, Young LE, Ciaramella G. Nat Biotechnol. 2020 Apr 13. pii: 10.1038/s41587-020-0491-6. doi: 10.1038/s41587-020-0491-6. PubMed 32284586.
Backbone
  Vector backbone: pBR322, beta-lactamase maintenance, CMV promoter
  Backbone manufacturer: none
  Backbone size w/o insert (bp): 3400
  Total vector size (bp): 8166
  Modifications to backbone: none
  Vector type: Mammalian Expression
Growth in bacteria
  Bacterial resistance: Ampicillin, 100 μg/mL
  Growth temperature: 37°C
  Growth strain: NEB Stable
  Copy number: High Copy
Gene/Insert
  Gene/Insert name: ABE8.13-m
  Insert size (bp): 4800
  Mutation: D10A in S. pyogenes Cas9, TadA mutations described in manuscript
  Tag / fusion protein: C-terminal BPNLS (C terminal on insert)
  Cloning method: Ligation Independent Cloning
  Sequencing primers: 5′ T7; 3′ M13R
Terms and licenses: Academic/Nonprofit Terms; Industry Terms: Not Available to Industry
Depositor comments: Please visit https://www.biorxiv.org/content/10.1101/2020.03.13.990630v1 for bioRxiv preprint.
How to cite: ABE8.13-m was a gift from Nicole Gaudelli (Addgene plasmid # 136296 ; http://n2t.net/addgene:136296 ; RRID:Addgene_136296)
