[The description below was written by a language model from this plasmid's Addgene catalogue record and pLannotate feature annotations shown in this document.]
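Description:
ABE8.13-m is an 8.2 kb mammalian expression plasmid encoding an eighth-generation adenine base editor, built on a pBR322-derived backbone. It is propagated in E. coli from a high-copy ColE1/pUC-type origin and selected with ampicillin through the β-lactamase (AmpR) gene and its native promoter. Remnants of a lac promoter/operator region, a lacI fragment, a pBluescript MCS fragment and a short SV40 promoter fragment are also annotated in the backbone. These appear to be cloning leftovers with no role in expression. No mammalian selection marker is annotated, so the plasmid is suited to transient transfection.

The roughly 4.8 kb insert is driven by the human CMV immediate-early enhancer and promoter and terminated by the bovine growth hormone polyadenylation signal. A T7 promoter lies just upstream of the coding sequence; it could support in vitro transcription and is listed as a sequencing primer site. The open reading frame fuses a single evolved TadA adenosine deaminase domain to Streptococcus pyogenes Cas9 carrying the D10A mutation, which makes it a nickase. A bipartite nuclear localization signal (BPNLS) sits at the C terminus. The annotation software labels the deaminase as TadA*(7.10) and splits Cas9 into two adjoining segments, one labelled dCas9, but these are nearest-match labels. According to the record, the TadA domain carries additional mutations that are described in the associated publication and are not listed here.

When co-delivered with a guide RNA, which this plasmid does not supply, the editor deaminates adenines in the target window to produce A•T to G•C conversions without a double-strand break. It came from directed evolution work aimed at adenine base editors with increased activity and therapeutic application.
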