Features (pLannotate 1.2.2; 17 found; start..end, strand, type, name):
     99..478     +  enhancer       CMV enhancer: human cytomegalovirus immediate early enhancer
    479..682     +  promoter       CMV promoter: human cytomegalovirus (CMV) immediate early promoter
    724..742     +  promoter       T7 promoter: promoter for bacteriophage T7 RNA polymerase
    759..1256    +  CDS            TadA*(7.10): DNA adenosine deaminase evolved from the E. coli tRNA adenosine deaminase TadA (Gaudelli et al., 2017)
   1353..2954    +  CDS            dCas9(N): N-terminal portion of catalytically inactive Streptococcus pyogenes dCas9 carrying the D10A mutation (Zetsche et al., 2015)
   2955..5449    +  CDS            Cas9(C) (fragment): C-terminal portion of Streptococcus pyogenes Cas9 (Zetsche et al., 2015)
   5574..5798    +  polyA_signal   bGH poly(A) signal: bovine growth hormone polyadenylation signal
   5802..5823    +  promoter       SV40 promoter (fragment): SV40 enhancer and early promoter
   5828..5844    +  misc_feature   MCS (fragment): pBluescript multiple cloning site
   5893..5909    -  protein_bind   lac operator: The lac repressor binds to the lac operator to inhibit transcription in E. coli. This inhibition can be relieved by adding lactose or isopropyl-β-D-thiogalactopyranoside (IPTG). lac repressor encoded by lacI
   5917..5947    -  promoter       lac promoter: promoter for the E. coli lac operon
   5962..5983    -  protein_bind   CAP binding site: CAP binding activates transcription in the presence of cAMP. E. coli catabolite activator protein
   5996..6088    -  CDS            lacI (fragment): lac repressor; lacI; The lac repressor binds to the lac operator to inhibit transcription in E. coli. This inhibition can be relieved by adding lactose or isopropyl-β-D-thiogalactopyranoside (IPTG).
   6271..6859    -  rep_origin     ori: high-copy-number ColE1/pMB1/pBR322/pUC origin of replication
   7030..7890    -  CDS            AmpR: β-lactamase; bla; confers resistance to ampicillin, carbenicillin, and related antibiotics
   7891..7995    -  promoter       AmpR promoter: bla
   8066..8110    -  misc_feature   bom (fragment): basis of mobility region from pBR322
>Addgene plasmid #136296 | ABE8.13-m | addgene full sequence | sequence record 269921 | Addgene NGS Result
TACAACAAGGCAAGGCTTGACCGACAATTGCATGAAGAATCTGCTTAGGGTTAGGCGTTTTGCGCTGCTT
CGCGATGTACGGGCCAGATATACGCGTTGACATTGATTATTGACTAGTTATTAATAGTAATCAATTACGG
GGTCATTAGTTCATAGCCCATATATGGAGTTCCGCGTTACATAACTTACGGTAAATGGCCCGCCTGGCTG
ACCGCCCAACGACCCCCGCCCATTGACGTCAATAATGACGTATGTTCCCATAGTAACGCCAATAGGGACT
TTCCATTGACGTCAATGGGTGGAGTATTTACGGTAAACTGCCCACTTGGCAGTACATCAAGTGTATCATA
TGCCAAGTACGCCCCCTATTGACGTCAATGACGGTAAATGGCCCGCCTGGCATTATGCCCAGTACATGAC
CTTATGGGACTTTCCTACTTGGCAGTACATCTACGTATTAGTCATCGCTATTACCATGGTGATGCGGTTT
TGGCAGTACATCAATGGGCGTGGATAGCGGTTTGACTCACGGGGATTTCCAAGTCTCCACCCCATTGACG
TCAATGGGAGTTTGTTTTGGCACCAAAATCAACGGGACTTTCCAAAATGTCGTAACAACTCCGCCCCATT
GACGCAAATGGGCGGTAGGCGTGTACGGTGGGAGGTCTATATAAGCAGAGCTGGTTTAGTGAACCGTCAG
ATCCGCTAGAGATCCGCGGCCGCTAATACGACTCACTATAGGGAGAGCCGCCACCATGTCCGAAGTCGAG
TTTTCCCATGAGTACTGGATGAGACACGCATTGACTCTCGCAAAGAGGGCTCGAGATGAACGCGAGGTGC
CCGTGGGGGCAGTACTCGTGCTCAACAATCGCGTAATCGGCGAAGGTTGGAATAGGGCAATCGGACTCCA
CGACCCCACTGCACATGCGGAAATCATGGCCCTTCGACAGGGAGGGCTTGTGATGCAGAATTATCGACTT
TATGATGCGACGCTGTACGTCACGTTTGAACCTTGCGTAATGTGCGCGGGAGCTATGATTCACTCCCGCA
TTGGACGAGTTGTATTCGGTGTTCGCAACGCCAAGACGGGTGCCGCAGGTTCACTGATGGACGTGCTGCA
TCATCCAGGCATGAACCACCGGGTAGAAATCACAGAAGGCATATTGGCGGACGAATGTGCGGCGCTGTTG
TGTCGTTTTTTTCGCATGCCCAGGCGGGTCTTTAACGCCCAGAAAAAAGCACAATCCTCTACTGACTCTG
GTGGTTCTTCTGGTGGTTCTAGCGGCAGCGAGACTCCCGGGACCTCAGAGTCCGCCACACCCGAAAGTTC
TGGTGGTTCTTCTGGTGGTTCTGACAAGAAGTACAGCATCGGCCTGGCCATCGGCACCAACTCTGTGGGC
TGGGCCGTGATCACCGACGAGTACAAGGTGCCCAGCAAGAAATTCAAGGTGCTGGGCAACACCGACCGGC
ACAGCATCAAGAAGAACCTGATCGGAGCCCTGCTGTTCGACAGCGGCGAAACAGCCGAGGCCACCCGGCT
GAAGAGAACCGCCAGAAGAAGATACACCAGACGGAAGAACCGGATCTGCTATCTGCAAGAGATCTTCAGC
AACGAGATGGCCAAGGTGGACGACAGCTTCTTCCACAGACTGGAAGAGTCCTTCCTGGTGGAAGAGGATA
AGAAGCACGAGCGGCACCCCATCTTCGGCAACATCGTGGACGAGGTGGCCTACCACGAGAAGTACCCCAC
CATCTACCACCTGAGAAAGAAACTGGTGGACAGCACCGACAAGGCCGACCTGCGGCTGATCTATCTGGCC
CTGGCCCACATGATCAAGTTCCGGGGCCACTTCCTGATCGAGGGCGACCTGAACCCCGACAACAGCGACG
TGGACAAGCTGTTCATCCAGCTGGTGCAGACCTACAACCAGCTGTTCGAGGAAAACCCCATCAACGCCAG
CGGCGTGGACGCCAAGGCCATCCTGTCTGCCAGACTGAGCAAGAGCAGACGGCTGGAAAATCTGATCGCC
CAGCTGCCCGGCGAGAAGAAGAATGGCCTGTTCGGAAACCTGATTGCCCTGAGCCTGGGCCTGACCCCCA
ACTTCAAGAGCAACTTCGACCTGGCCGAGGATGCCAAACTGCAGCTGAGCAAGGACACCTACGACGACGA
CCTGGACAACCTGCTGGCCCAGATCGGCGACCAGTACGCCGACCTGTTTCTGGCCGCCAAGAACCTGTCC
GACGCCATCCTGCTGAGCGACATCCTGAGAGTGAACACCGAGATCACCAAGGCCCCCCTGAGCGCCTCTA
TGATCAAGAGATACGACGAGCACCACCAGGACCTGACCCTGCTGAAAGCTCTCGTGCGGCAGCAGCTGCC
TGAGAAGTACAAAGAGATTTTCTTCGACCAGAGCAAGAACGGCTACGCCGGCTACATTGACGGCGGAGCC
AGCCAGGAAGAGTTCTACAAGTTCATCAAGCCCATCCTGGAAAAGATGGACGGCACCGAGGAACTGCTCG
TGAAGCTGAACAGAGAGGACCTGCTGCGGAAGCAGCGGACCTTCGACAACGGCAGCATCCCCCACCAGAT
CCACCTGGGAGAGCTGCACGCCATTCTGCGGCGGCAGGAAGATTTTTACCCATTCCTGAAGGACAACCGG
GAAAAGATCGAGAAGATCCTGACCTTCCGCATCCCCTACTACGTGGGCCCTCTGGCCAGGGGAAACAGCA
GATTCGCCTGGATGACCAGAAAGAGCGAGGAAACCATCACCCCCTGGAACTTCGAGGAAGTGGTGGACAA
GGGCGCTTCCGCCCAGAGCTTCATCGAGCGGATGACCAACTTCGATAAGAACCTGCCCAACGAGAAGGTG
CTGCCCAAGCACAGCCTGCTGTACGAGTACTTCACCGTGTATAACGAGCTGACCAAAGTGAAATACGTGA
CCGAGGGAATGAGAAAGCCCGCCTTCCTGAGCGGCGAGCAGAAAAAGGCCATCGTGGACCTGCTGTTCAA
GACCAACCGGAAAGTGACCGTGAAGCAGCTGAAAGAGGACTACTTCAAGAAAATCGAGTGCTTCGACTCC
GTGGAAATCTCCGGCGTGGAAGATCGGTTCAACGCCTCCCTGGGCACATACCACGATCTGCTGAAAATTA
TCAAGGACAAGGACTTCCTGGACAATGAGGAAAACGAGGACATTCTGGAAGATATCGTGCTGACCCTGAC
ACTGTTTGAGGACAGAGAGATGATCGAGGAACGGCTGAAAACCTATGCCCACCTGTTCGACGACAAAGTG
ATGAAGCAGCTGAAGCGGCGGAGATACACCGGCTGGGGCAGGCTGAGCCGGAAGCTGATCAACGGCATCC
GGGACAAGCAGTCCGGCAAGACAATCCTGGATTTCCTGAAGTCCGACGGCTTCGCCAACAGAAACTTCAT
GCAGCTGATCCACGACGACAGCCTGACCTTTAAAGAGGACATCCAGAAAGCCCAGGTGTCCGGCCAGGGC
GATAGCCTGCACGAGCACATTGCCAATCTGGCCGGCAGCCCCGCCATTAAGAAGGGCATCCTGCAGACAG
TGAAGGTGGTGGACGAGCTCGTGAAAGTGATGGGCCGGCACAAGCCCGAGAACATCGTGATCGAAATGGC
CAGAGAGAACCAGACCACCCAGAAGGGACAGAAGAACAGCCGCGAGAGAATGAAGCGGATCGAAGAGGGC
ATCAAAGAGCTGGGCAGCCAGATCCTGAAAGAACACCCCGTGGAAAACACCCAGCTGCAGAACGAGAAGC
TGTACCTGTACTACCTGCAGAATGGGCGGGATATGTACGTGGACCAGGAACTGGACATCAACCGGCTGTC
CGACTACGATGTGGACCATATCGTGCCTCAGAGCTTTCTGAAGGACGACTCCATCGACAACAAGGTGCTG
ACCAGAAGCGACAAGAACCGGGGCAAGAGCGACAACGTGCCCTCCGAAGAGGTCGTGAAGAAGATGAAGA
ACTACTGGCGGCAGCTGCTGAACGCCAAGCTGATTACCCAGAGAAAGTTCGACAATCTGACCAAGGCCGA
GAGAGGCGGCCTGAGCGAACTGGATAAGGCCGGCTTCATCAAGAGACAGCTGGTGGAAACCCGGCAGATC
ACAAAGCACGTGGCACAGATCCTGGACTCCCGGATGAACACTAAGTACGACGAGAATGACAAGCTGATCC
GGGAAGTGAAAGTGATCACCCTGAAGTCCAAGCTGGTGTCCGATTTCCGGAAGGATTTCCAGTTTTACAA
AGTGCGCGAGATCAACAACTACCACCACGCCCACGACGCCTACCTGAACGCCGTCGTGGGAACCGCCCTG
ATCAAAAAGTACCCTAAGCTGGAAAGCGAGTTCGTGTACGGCGACTACAAGGTGTACGACGTGCGGAAGA
TGATCGCCAAGAGCGAGCAGGAAATCGGCAAGGCTACCGCCAAGTACTTCTTCTACAGCAACATCATGAA
CTTTTTCAAGACCGAGATTACCCTGGCCAACGGCGAGATCCGGAAGCGGCCTCTGATCGAGACAAACGGC
GAAACCGGGGAGATCGTGTGGGATAAGGGCCGGGATTTTGCCACCGTGCGGAAAGTGCTGAGCATGCCCC
AAGTGAATATCGTGAAAAAGACCGAGGTGCAGACAGGCGGCTTCAGCAAAGAGTCTATCCTGCCCAAGAG
GAACAGCGATAAGCTGATCGCCAGAAAGAAGGACTGGGACCCTAAGAAGTACGGCGGCTTCGACAGCCCC
ACCGTGGCCTATTCTGTGCTGGTGGTGGCCAAAGTGGAAAAGGGCAAGTCCAAGAAACTGAAGAGTGTGA
AAGAGCTGCTGGGGATCACCATCATGGAAAGAAGCAGCTTCGAGAAGAATCCCATCGACTTTCTGGAAGC
CAAGGGCTACAAAGAAGTGAAAAAGGACCTGATCATCAAGCTGCCTAAGTACTCCCTGTTCGAGCTGGAA
AACGGCCGGAAGAGAATGCTGGCCTCTGCCGGCGAACTGCAGAAGGGAAACGAACTGGCCCTGCCCTCCA
AATATGTGAACTTCCTGTACCTGGCCAGCCACTATGAGAAGCTGAAGGGCTCCCCCGAGGATAATGAGCA
GAAACAGCTGTTTGTGGAACAGCACAAGCACTACCTGGACGAGATCATCGAGCAGATCAGCGAGTTCTCC
AAGAGAGTGATCCTGGCCGACGCTAATCTGGACAAAGTGCTGTCCGCCTACAACAAGCACCGGGATAAGC
CCATCAGAGAGCAGGCCGAGAATATCATCCACCTGTTTACCCTGACCAATCTGGGAGCCCCTGCCGCCTT
CAAGTACTTTGACACCACCATCGACCGGAAGAGGTACACCAGCACCAAAGAGGTGCTGGACGCCACCCTG
ATCCACCAGAGCATCACCGGCCTGTACGAGACACGGATCGACCTGTCTCAGCTGGGAGGTGACGAGGGAG
CTGATAAGCGCACCGCCGATGGTTCCGAGTTCGAAAGCCCCAAGAAGAAGAGGAAAGTCTAACCGGTCAT
CATCACCATCACCATTGAGTTTAAACCCGCTGATCAGCCTCGACTGTGCCTTCTAGTTGCCAGCCATCTG
TTGTTTGCCCCTCCCCCGTGCCTTCCTTGACCCTGGAAGGTGCCACTCCCACTGTCCTTTCCTAATAAAA
TGAGGAAATTGCATCGCATTGTCTGAGTAGGTGTCATTCTATTCTGGGGGGTGGGGTGGGGCAGGACAGC
AAGGGGGAGGATTGGGAAGACAATAGCAGGCATGCTGGGGATGCGGTGGGCTCTATGGCTTCTGAGGCGG
AAAGAACCAGCTGGGGCTCGATACCGTCGACCTCTAGCTAGAGCTTGGCGTAATCATGGTCATAGCTGTT
TCCTGTGTGAAATTGTTATCCGCTCACAATTCCACACAACATACGAGCCGGAAGCATAAAGTGTAAAGCC
TAGGGTGCCTAATGAGTGAGCTAACTCACATTAATTGCGTTGCGCTCACTGCCCGCTTTCCAGTCGGGAA
ACCTGTCGTGCCAGCTGCATTAATGAATCGGCCAACGCGCGGGGAGAGGCGGTTTGCGTATTGGGCGCTC
TTCCGCTTCCTCGCTCACTGACTCGCTGCGCTCGGTCGTTCGGCTGCGGCGAGCGGTATCAGCTCACTCA
AAGGCGGTAATACGGTTATCCACAGAATCAGGGGATAACGCAGGAAAGAACATGTGAGCAAAAGGCCAGC
AAAAGGCCAGGAACCGTAAAAAGGCCGCGTTGCTGGCGTTTTTCCATAGGCTCCGCCCCCCTGACGAGCA
TCACAAAAATCGACGCTCAAGTCAGAGGTGGCGAAACCCGACAGGACTATAAAGATACCAGGCGTTTCCC
CCTGGAAGCTCCCTCGTGCGCTCTCCTGTTCCGACCCTGCCGCTTACCGGATACCTGTCCGCCTTTCTCC
CTTCGGGAAGCGTGGCGCTTTCTCATAGCTCACGCTGTAGGTATCTCAGTTCGGTGTAGGTCGTTCGCTC
CAAGCTGGGCTGTGTGCACGAACCCCCCGTTCAGCCCGACCGCTGCGCCTTATCCGGTAACTATCGTCTT
GAGTCCAACCCGGTAAGACACGACTTATCGCCACTGGCAGCAGCCACTGGTAACAGGATTAGCAGAGCGA
GGTATGTAGGCGGTGCTACAGAGTTCTTGAAGTGGTGGCCTAACTACGGCTACACTAGAAGAACAGTATT
TGGTATCTGCGCTCTGCTGAAGCCAGTTACCTTCGGAAAAAGAGTTGGTAGCTCTTGATCCGGCAAACAA
ACCACCGCTGGTAGCGGTGGTTTTTTTGTTTGCAAGCAGCAGATTACGCGCAGAAAAAAAGGATCTCAAG
AAGATCCTTTGATCTTTTCTACGGGGTCTGACGCTCAGTGGAACGAAAACTCACGTTAAGGGATTTTGGT
CATGAGATTATCAAAAAGGATCTTCACCTAGATCCTTTTAAATTAAAAATGAAGTTTTAAATCAATCTAA
AGTATATATGAGTAAACTTGGTCTGACAGTTACCAATGCTTAATCAGTGAGGCACCTATCTCAGCGATCT
GTCTATTTCGTTCATCCATAGTTGCCTGACTCCCCGTCGTGTAGATAACTACGATACGGGAGGGCTTACC
ATCTGGCCCCAGTGCTGCAATGATACCGCGAGACCCACGCTCACCGGCTCCAGATTTATCAGCAATAAAC
CAGCCAGCCGGAAGGGCCGAGCGCAGAAGTGGTCCTGCAACTTTATCCGCCTCCATCCAGTCTATTAATT
GTTGCCGGGAAGCTAGAGTAAGTAGTTCGCCAGTTAATAGTTTGCGCAACGTTGTTGCCATTGCTACAGG
CATCGTGGTGTCACGCTCGTCGTTTGGTATGGCTTCATTCAGCTCCGGTTCCCAACGATCAAGGCGAGTT
ACATGATCCCCCATGTTGTGCAAAAAAGCGGTTAGCTCCTTCGGTCCTCCGATCGTTGTCAGAAGTAAGT
TGGCCGCAGTGTTATCACTCATGGTTATGGCAGCACTGCATAATTCTCTTACTGTCATGCCATCCGTAAG
ATGCTTTTCTGTGACTGGTGAGTACTCAACCAAGTCATTCTGAGAATAGTGTATGCGGCGACCGAGTTGC
TCTTGCCCGGCGTCAATACGGGATAATACCGCGCCACATAGCAGAACTTTAAAAGTGCTCATCATTGGAA
AACGTTCTTCGGGGCGAAAACTCTCAAGGATCTTACCGCTGTTGAGATCCAGTTCGATGTAACCCACTCG
TGCACCCAACTGATCTTCAGCATCTTTTACTTTCACCAGCGTTTCTGGGTGAGCAAAAACAGGAAGGCAA
AATGCCGCAAAAAAGGGAATAAGGGCGACACGGAAATGTTGAATACTCATACTCTTCCTTTTTCAATATT
ATTGAAGCATTTATCAGGGTTATTGTCTCATGAGCGGATACATATTTGAATGTATTTAGAAAAATAAACA
AATAGGGGTTCCGCGCACATTTCCCCGAAAAGTGCCACCTGACGTCGACGGATCGGGAGATCGATCTCCC
GATCCCCTAGGGTCGACTCTCAGTACAATCTGCTCTGATGCCGCATAGTTAAGCCAGTATCTGCTCCCTG
CTTGTGTGTTGGAGGTCGCTGAGTAGTGCGCGAGCAAAATTTAAGC
